Addgene plasmid #148650: pnEA-NpG-HsNot11_257-320_AF
Purpose: Bacterial Expression of HsNot11_257-320
Depositing lab: Elisa Izaurralde. Depositing organization: Max Planck Institute for Developmental Biology.
Backbone
  Vector backbone: Unknown
  Vector type: Bacterial Expression
Growth in bacteria
  Bacterial resistance: Ampicillin, 100 μg/mL
  Growth temperature: 37°C
  Growth strain: DH5alpha
  Copy number: Low Copy
Gene/Insert
  Gene/Insert name: HsNot11_257-320 (alt name: C2ORF29)
  Species: H. sapiens (human)
  Entrez Gene: CNOT11 (a.k.a. C2orf29, C40)
  Cloning method: Unknown
Terms and licenses: Academic/Nonprofit Terms; Industry Terms: Not Available to Industry
Depositor comments: ORF extracted from NCBI:NM_017546.4. Plasmids from this collection were made available to the research community and donated after the lab closed. Please note that the sequence provided by the depositing laboratory may be theoretical/predicted or based on Sanger sequencing results. There may be discrepancies between sequencing results obtained by Addgene and the depositor sequence. If an Addgene verified sequence is not available, please contact before placing your order to request that our lab fully sequence the plasmid.
How to cite: pnEA-NpG-HsNot11_257-320_AF was a gift from Elisa Izaurralde (Addgene plasmid # 148650 ; http://n2t.net/addgene:148650 ; RRID:Addgene_148650)
