[The description below was written by a language model from this plasmid's Addgene catalogue record and pLannotate feature annotations shown in this document.]
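Description:
pnEA-NpG-HsNot11_257-320_AF is a 6,576-nt bacterial expression plasmid for producing a short fragment of human CNOT11 (also called C2orf29), residues 257–320 as given by the construct name, as a glutathione S-transferase fusion. The catalogue entry lists the backbone as unknown, but the annotated features show a pET-like, pBR322-derived architecture. It has a ColE1/pMB1-type origin accompanied by the bom mobility region and the rop gene. Rop restrains copy number, which agrees with the low-copy designation in the record. Selection is by ampicillin through the bla β-lactamase gene under its own promoter. Several disrupted fragments of the tetracycline efflux gene and the tet promoter also appear; these are presumably backbone remnants and not a functional marker.

Expression is driven by a T7 promoter followed directly by a lac operator, with a T7 gene 10 ribosome binding site upstream of the open reading frame and a T7 terminator downstream. A plasmid-borne lacI gene with its own promoter supplies the lac repressor. Transcription is therefore held off until induction with IPTG, in a host that provides T7 RNA polymerase. The coding region begins with Schistosoma japonicum GST, which runs directly into the CNOT11 fragment, placing the affinity and solubility tag at the N-terminus. A short match to a T7 gene 10B-derived sequence lies between the insert and the terminator, and the record does not show whether it is translated.

CNOT11 is a component of the CCR4-NOT deadenylase complex and is needed for the association of CNOT10 with it. The stated purpose is simply bacterial expression of this fragment. The depositor notes that the ORF derives from the NCBI reference transcript and that the deposited sequence may be theoretical.
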