Features (pLannotate 1.2.2; 20 found; start..end, strand, type, name):
    104..208     +  promoter       AmpR promoter: bla
    209..1069    +  CDS            AmpR: β-lactamase; bla; confers resistance to ampicillin, carbenicillin, and related antibiotics
   1240..1828    +  rep_origin     ori: high-copy-number ColE1/pMB1/pBR322/pUC origin of replication
   2014..2156    -  misc_feature   bom: basis of mobility region from pBR322
   2258..2449    -  CDS            rop: Rop protein, which maintains plasmids at low copy number; rop
   2466..2846    +  CDS            YPB1_ECOLX: Protein predicted: Swiss-Prot protein existence level 4. From Escherichia coli.
   3088..3712    -  CDS            TcR (fragment): tetracycline efflux protein; tet; confers resistance to tetracycline
   3727..3748    -  protein_bind   CAP binding site: CAP binding activates transcription in the presence of cAMP. E. coli catabolite activator protein
   3761..4843    -  CDS            lacI: lac repressor; lacI; The lac repressor binds to the lac operator to inhibit transcription in E. coli. This inhibition can be relieved by adding lactose or isopropyl-β-D-thiogalactopyranoside (IPTG).
   4844..4921    -  promoter       lacI promoter: lacI
   4929..5208    -  CDS            TcR (fragment): tetracycline efflux protein; tet; confers resistance to tetracycline
   5230..5248    +  promoter       T7 promoter: promoter for bacteriophage T7 RNA polymerase
   5249..5273    +  protein_bind   lac operator: The lac repressor binds to the lac operator to inhibit transcription in E. coli. This inhibition can be relieved by adding lactose or isopropyl-β-D-thiogalactopyranoside (IPTG). lac repressor encoded by lacI
   5288..5310    +  RBS            RBS: efficient ribosome binding site from bacteriophage T7 gene 10 (Olins and Rangwala, 1989)
   5321..5971    +  CDS            GST: glutathione S-transferase from Schistosoma japonicum
   5965..6219    +  CDS            CNOT11 (fragment): CNO11_HUMAN - Also known as C2orf29. Experimental evidence at protein level: Swiss-Prot protein existence level 1. Component of the CCR4-NOT complex which is one of the major cellular mRNA deadenylases and is linked to various cellular processes including bulk mRNA degradation, miRNA-mediated repression, translational repression during translational initiation and general transcription regulation. Additional complex functions may be a consequence of its influence on mRNA expression. Is required for the association of CNOT10 with the CCR4-NOT complex. Seems not to be required for complex deaden
   6260..6309    +  CDS            SET1 (fragment): solubility-enhancement tag derived from T7 phage gene 10B
   6317..6364    +  terminator     T7 terminator: transcription terminator for bacteriophage T7 RNA polymerase
   6387..6491    -  CDS            TcR (fragment): tetracycline efflux protein; tet; confers resistance to tetracycline
   6539..6567    -  promoter       tet promoter: E. coli promoter for tetracycline efflux protein gene
>Addgene plasmid #148650 | pnEA-NpG-HsNot11_257-320_AF | depositor full sequence | sequence record 291098 | Full Sequence
TTCTTGAAGACGAAAGGGCCTCGTGATACGCCTATTTTTATAGGTTAATGTCATGATAATAATGGTTTCT
TAGACGTCAGGTGGCACTTTTCGGGGAAATGTGCGCGGAACCCCTATTTGTTTATTTTTCTAAATACATT
CAAATATGTATCCGCTCATGAGACAATAACCCTGATAAATGCTTCAATAATATTGAAAAAGGAAGAGTAT
GAGTATTCAACATTTCCGTGTCGCCCTTATTCCCTTTTTTGCGGCATTTTGCCTTCCTGTTTTTGCTCAC
CCAGAAACGCTGGTGAAAGTAAAAGATGCTGAAGATCAGTTGGGTGCACGAGTGGGTTACATCGAACTGG
ATCTCAACAGCGGTAAGATCCTTGAGAGTTTTCGCCCCGAAGAACGTTTTCCAATGATGAGCACTTTTAA
AGTTCTGCTATGTGGCGCGGTATTATCCCGTGTTGACGCCGGGCAAGAGCAACTCGGTCGCCGCATACAC
TATTCTCAGAATGACTTGGTTGAGTACTCACCAGTCACAGAAAAGCATCTTACGGATGGCATGACAGTAA
GAGAATTATGCAGTGCTGCCATAACCATGAGTGATAACACTGCGGCCAACTTACTTCTGACAACGATCGG
AGGACCGAAGGAGCTAACCGCTTTTTTGCACAACATGGGGGATCATGTAACTCGCCTTGATCGTTGGGAA
CCGGAGCTGAATGAAGCCATACCAAACGACGAGCGTGACACCACGATGCCTGCAGCAATGGCAACAACGT
TGCGCAAACTATTAACTGGCGAACTACTTACTCTAGCTTCCCGGCAACAATTAATAGACTGGATGGAGGC
GGATAAAGTTGCAGGACCACTTCTGCGCTCGGCCCTTCCGGCTGGCTGGTTTATTGCTGATAAATCTGGA
GCCGGTGAGCGTGGGTCTCGCGGTATCATTGCAGCACTGGGGCCAGATGGTAAGCCCTCCCGTATCGTAG
TTATCTACACGACGGGGAGTCAGGCAACTATGGATGAACGAAATAGACAGATCGCTGAGATAGGTGCCTC
ACTGATTAAGCATTGGTAACTGTCAGACCAAGTTTACTCATATATACTTTAGATTGATTTAAAACTTCAT
TTTTAATTTAAAAGGATCTAGGTGAAGATCCTTTTTGATAATCTCATGACCAAAATCCCTTAACGTGAGT
TTTCGTTCCACTGAGCGTCAGACCCCGTAGAAAAGATCAAAGGATCTTCTTGAGATCCTTTTTTTCTGCG
CGTAATCTGCTGCTTGCAAACAAAAAAACCACCGCTACCAGCGGTGGTTTGTTTGCCGGATCAAGAGCTA
CCAACTCTTTTTCCGAAGGTAACTGGCTTCAGCAGAGCGCAGATACCAAATACTGTCCTTCTAGTGTAGC
CGTAGTTAGGCCACCACTTCAAGAACTCTGTAGCACCGCCTACATACCTCGCTCTGCTAATCCTGTTACC
AGTGGCTGCTGCCAGTGGCGATAAGTCGTGTCTTACCGGGTTGGACTCAAGACGATAGTTACCGGATAAG
GCGCAGCGGTCGGGCTGAACGGGGGGTTCGTGCACACAGCCCAGCTTGGAGCGAACGACCTACACCGAAC
TGAGATACCTACAGCGTGAGCTATGAGAAAGCGCCACGCTTCCCGAAGGGAGAAAGGCGGACAGGTATCC
GGTAAGCGGCAGGGTCGGAACAGGAGAGCGCACGAGGGAGCTTCCAGGGGGAAACGCCTGGTATCTTTAT
AGTCCTGTCGGGTTTCGCCACCTCTGACTTGAGCGTCGATTTTTGTGATGCTCGTCAGGGGGGCGGAGCC
TATGGAAAAACGCCAGCAACGCGGCCTTTTTACGGTTCCTGGCCTTTTGCTGGCCTTTTGCTCACATGTT
CTTTCCTGCGTTATCCCCTGATTCTGTGGATAACCGTATTACCGCCTTTGAGTGAGCTGATACCGCTCGC
CGCAGCCGAACGACCGAGCGCAGCGAGTCAGTGAGCGAGGAAGCGGAAGAGCGCCTGATGCGGTATTTTC
TCCTTACGCATCTGTGCGGTATTTCACACCGCATATATGGTGCACTCTCAGTACAATCTGCTCTGATGCC
GCATAGTTAAGCCAGTATACACTCCGCTATCGCTACGTGACTGGGTCATGGCTGCGCCCCGACACCCGCC
AACACCCGCTGACGCGCCCTGACGGGCTTGTCTGCTCCCGGCATCCGCTTACAGACAAGCTGTGACCGTC
TCCGGGAGCTGCATGTGTCAGAGGTTTTCACCGTCATCACCGAAACGCGCGAGGCAGCTGCGGTAAAGCT
CATCAGCGTGGTCGTGAAGCGATTCACAGATGTCTGCCTGTTCATCCGCGTCCAGCTCGTTGAGTTTCTC
CAGAAGCGTTAATGTCTGGCTTCTGATAAAGCGGGCCATGTTAAGGGCGGTTTTTTCCTGTTTGGTCACT
GATGCCTCCGTGTAAGGGGGATTTCTGTTCATGGGGGTAATGATACCGATGAAACGAGAGAGGATGCTCA
CGATACGGGTTACTGATGATGAACATGCCCGGTTACTGGAACGTTGTGAGGGTAAACAACTGGCGGTATG
GATGCGGCGGGACCAGAGAAAAATCACTCAGGGTCAATGCCAGCGCTTCGTTAATACAGATGTAGGTGTT
CCACAGGGTAGCCAGCAGCATCCTGCGATGCAGATCCGGAACATAATGGTGCAGGGCGCTGACTTCCGCG
TTTCCAGACTTTACGAAACACGGAAACCGAAGACCATTCATGTTGTTGCTCAGGTCGCAGACGTTTTGCA
GCAGCAGTCGCTTCACGTTCGCTCGCGTATCGGTGATTCATTCTGCTAACCAGTAAGGCAACCCCGCCAG
CCTAGCCGGGTCCTCAACGACAGGAGCACGATCATGCGCACCCGTGGCCAGGACCCAACGCTGCCCGAGA
TGCGCCGCGTGCGGCTGCTGGAGATGGCGGACGCGATGGATATGTTCTGCCAAGGGTTGGTTTGCGCATT
CACAGTTCTCCGCAAGAATTGATTGGCTCCAATTCTTGGAGTGGTGAATCCGTTAGCGAGGTGCCGCCGG
CTTCCATTCAGGTCGAGGTGGCCCGGCTCCATGCACCGCGACGCAACGCGGGGAGGCAGACAAGGTATAG
GGCGGCGCCTACAATCCATGCCAACCCGTTCCATGTGCTCGCCGAGGCGGCATAAATCGCCGTGACGATC
AGCGGTCCAGTGATCGAAGTTAGGCTGGTAAGAGCCGCGAGCGATCCTTGAAGCTGTCCCTGATGGTCGT
CATCTACCTGCCTGGACAGCATGGCCTGCAACGCGGGCATCCCGATGCCGCCGGAAGCGAGAAGAATCAT
AATGGGGAAGGCCATCCAGCCTCGCGTCGCGAACGCCAGCAAGACGTAGCCCAGCGCGTCGGCCGCCATG
CCGGCGATAATGGCCTGCTTCTCGCCGAAACGTTTGGTGGCGGGACCAGTGACGAAGGCTTGAGCGAGGG
CGTGCAAGATTCCGAATACCGCAAGCGACAGGCCGATCATCGTCGCGCTCCAGCGAAAGCGGTCCTCGCC
GAAAATGACCCAGAGCGCTGCCGGCACCTGTCCTACGAGTTGCATGATAAAGAAGACAGTCATAAGTGCG
GCGACGATAGTCATGCCCCGCGCCCACCGGAAGGAGCTGACTGGGTTGAAGGCTCTCAAGGGCATCGGTC
GAGATCCCGGTGCCTAATGAGTGAGCTAACTTACATTAATTGCGTTGCGCTCACTGCCCGCTTTCCAGTC
GGGAAACCTGTCGTGCCAGCTGCATTAATGAATCGGCCAACGCGCGGGGAGAGGCGGTTTGCGTATTGGG
CGCCAGGGTGGTTTTTCTTTTCACCAGTGAGACGGGCAACAGCTGATTGCCCTTCACCGCCTGGCCCTGA
GAGAGTTGCAGCAAGCGGTCCACGCTGGTTTGCCCCAGCAGGCGAAAATCCTGTTTGATGGTGGTTAACG
GCGGGATATAACATGAGCTGTCTTCGGTATCGTCGTATCCCACTACCGAGATATCCGCACCAACGCGCAG
CCCGGACTCGGTAATGGCGCGCATTGCGCCCAGCGCCATCTGATCGTTGGCAACCAGCATCGCAGTGGGA
ACGATGCCCTCATTCAGCATTTGCATGGTTTGTTGAAAACCGGACATGGCACTCCAGTCGCCTTCCCGTT
CCGCTATCGGCTGAATTTGATTGCGAGTGAGATATTTATGCCAGCCAGCCAGACGCAGACGCGCCGAGAC
AGAACTTAATGGGCCCGCTAACAGCGCGATTTGCTGGTGACCCAATGCGACCAGATGCTCCACGCCCAGT
CGCGTACCGTCTTCATGGGAGAAAATAATACTGTTGATGGGTGTCTGGTCAGAGACATCAAGAAATAACG
CCGGAACATTAGTGCAGGCAGCTTCCACAGCAATGGCATCCTGGTCATCCAGCGGATAGTTAATGATCAG
CCCACTGACGCGTTGCGCGAGAAGATTGTGCACCGCCGCTTTACAGGCTTCGACGCCGCTTCGTTCTACC
ATCGACACCACCACGCTGGCACCCAGTTGATCGGCGCGAGATTTAATCGCCGCGACAATTTGCGACGGCG
CGTGCAGGGCCAGACTGGAGGTGGCAACGCCAATCAGCAACGACTGTTTGCCCGCCAGTTGTTGTGCCAC
GCGGTTGGGAATGTAATTCAGCTCCGCCATCGCCGCTTCCACTTTTTCCCGCGTTTTCGCAGAAACGTGG
CTGGCCTGGTTCACCACGCGGGAAACGGTCTGATAAGAGACACCGGCATACTCTGCGACATCGTATAACG
TTACTGGTTTCACATTCACCACCCTGAATTGACTCTCTTCCGGGCGCTATCATGCCATACCGCGAAAGGT
TTTGCGCCATTCGATGGTGTCCGGGATCTCGACGCTCTCCCTTATGCGACTCCTGCATTAGGAAGCAGCC
CAGTAGTAGGTTGAGGCCGTTGAGCACCGCCGCCGCAAGGAATGGTGCATGCAAGGAGATGGCGCCCAAC
AGTCCCCCGGCCACGGGGCCTGCCACCATACCCACGCCGAAACAAGCGCTCATGAGCCCGAAGTGGCGAG
CCCGATCTTCCCCATCGGTGATGTCGGCGATATAGGCGCCAGCAACCGCACCTGTGGCGCCGGTGATGCC
GGCCACGATGCGTCCGGCGTAGAGGATCGAGATCTCGATCCCGCGAAATTAATACGACTCACTATAGGGG
AATTGTGAGCGGATAACAATTCCCCACTAGTAATAATTTTGTTTAACTTTAAGAAGGAGATATACCATGG
CCCCTATACTAGGTTATTGGAAAATTAAGGGCCTTGTGCAACCCACTCGACTTCTTTTGGAATATCTTGA
AGAAAAATATGAAGAGCATTTGTATGAGCGCGATGAAGGTGATAAATGGCGAAACAAAAAGTTTGAATTG
GGTTTGGAGTTTCCCAATCTTCCTTATTATATTGATGGTGATGTTAAATTAACACAGTCTATGGCCATCA
TACGTTATATAGCTGACAAGCACAACATGTTGGGTGGTTGTCCAAAAGAGCGTGCAGAGATTTCAATGCT
TGAAGGAGCGGTTTTGGATATTAGATACGGTGTTTCGAGAATTGCATATAGTAAAGACTTTGAAACTCTC
AAAGTTGATTTTCTTAGCAAGCTACCTGAAATGCTGAAAATGTTCGAAGATCGTTTATGTCATAAAACAT
ATTTAAATGGTGATCATGTAACCCATCCTGACTTCATGTTGTATGACGCTCTTGATGTTGTTTTATACAT
GGACCCAATGTGCCTGGATGCGTTCCCAAAATTAGTTTGTTTTAAAAAACGTATTGAAGCTATCCCACAA
ATTGATAAGTACTTGAAATCCAGCAAGTATATAGCATGGCCTTTGCAGGGCTGGCAAGCCACGTTTGGTG
GTGGCGACCATCCGCCAAAATCGGATGGTACCGGCAGCGGCCTGGAAGTTCTGTTCCAGGGGCCCCATAT
GCTCGAGGACAGCTCAGTTGCCTCTCAGATCACAGAAGCTTTAGTCAGCGGACCAAAGCCACCTATTGAA
AGCCATTTTCGACCAGAGTTTATTCGTCCACCGCCTCCACTCCACATTTGTGAGGATGAACTTGCTTGGC
TAAACCCCACGGAGCCTGACCACGCGATCCAGTGGGATAAATCGATGTGTGTTAAGAATTAAGGATCCTA
ATAGTCTAGAGCTAGCCCTAGGAGATCCGGCTGCTAACAAAGCCCGAAAGGAAGCTGAGTTGGCTGCTGC
CACCGCTGAGCAATAACTAGCATAACCCCTTGGGGCCTCTAAACGGGTCTTGAGGGGTTTTTTGCTGAAA
GGAGGAACTATATCCGGATATCCCGCAAGAGGCCCGGCAGTACCGGCATAACCAAGCCTATGCCTACAGC
ATCCAGGGTGACGGTGCCGAGGATGACGATGAGCGCATTGTTAGATTTCATACACGGTGCCTGACTGCGT
TAGCAATTTAACTGTGATAAACTACCGCATTAAAGCTTATCGATGATAAGCTGTCAAACATGAGAA
